>Addgene plasmid #163975 | pTXB1-TnY | addgene full sequence | sequence record 340458 | Addgene NGS Result
TAATACGACTCACTATAGGGGAATTGTGAGCGGATAACAATTCCCCTCTAGAAATAATTTTGTTTAACTT
TAAGAAGGAGATATACATATGACTCACAGCGATGCGAAACTGTGGGCTCAGGAGCAATTCGGTCAGGCCC
AACTGAAAGATCCGCGCCGCACCCAGCGCCTGATTTCTCTGGCGACCAGCATTGCTAACCAGCCGGGTGT
TAGCGTTGCGAAACTGCCGTTTTCTAAAGCCGATCAGGAGGGCGCGTACCGTTTCATTCGTAACGATAAC
ATCGACGCGAAAGACATCGCTGAAGCAGGCTTTCAGTCCACCGTATCCCGCGCTAACGAACACAAAGAGC
TGCTGGCGCTGGAAGACACTACGACCCTGTCTTTCCCGCATCGTTCCATCAAAGAAGAACTGGGCCATAC
GAACCAGGGTGATCGCACCCGCGCCCTGCACGTTCACTCTACCCTGCTGTTCGCGCCGCAGAACCAGACT
ATCGTGGGTCTGATCGAGCAGCAGCGTTGGTCTCGTGATATTACTAAACGCGGTCAGAAACATCAGCACG
CTACCCGTCCTTATAAAGAAAAAGAATCCTATAAATGGGAGCAGGCTTCCCGTCGTGTTGTGGAGCGCCT
GGGTGATAAAATGCTGGATGTCATTTCTGTTTGCGACCGCGAGGCAGATCTGTTTGAATACCTGACCTAC
AAACGTCAACACCAGCAGCGTTTCGTTGTTCGTAGCATGCAGTCTCGCTGTCTGGAAGAACACGCTCAGA
AACTGTATGACTACGCACAGGCGCTGCCATCTGTAAAAACGAAGGCACTGACCATCCCTCAAAAAGGTGG
CCGTAAAGCACGTGACGTTAAACTGGACGTTAAATACGGCCAGGTTACTCTGAAAGCGCCGGCCAACAAA
AAGGAGCACGCAGGCATTCCGGTTTACTACGTGGGCTGCCTGGAACAGGGTACTTCCAAAGATAAACTGG
CGTGGCACCTGCTGACCTCTGAACCTATTAACAACGTCGAGGATGCCATGCGTATCATCGGCTACTACGA
ACGTCGTTGGCTGATCGAGGATTTTCACAAAGTATGGAAATCCGAAGGTACTGACGTAGAATCCCTGCGT
CTGCAGAGCAAAGACAACCTGGAACGTCTGTCCGTTATCTACGCGTTTGTTGCTACCCGCCTGCTGGCAC
TGCGTTTTATCAAGGAAGTTGATGAACTGACCAAAGAAAGCTGTGAAAAAGTTCTGGGCCAGAAAGCGTG
GAAACTGCTGTGGCTGAAGCTGGAATCTAAAACCCTGCCGAAAGAGGTACCGGACATGGGTTGGGCTTAT
AAAAACCTGGCTAAACTGGGTGGCTGGAAGGACACTAAGCGTACCGGTCGCGCTTCTATCAAAGTTCTGT
GGGAGGGTTGGTTCAAACTGCAGACCATCCTGGAGGGCTATGAACTGGCGATGTCCCTGGACCACTGCAT
CACGGGAGATGCACTAGTTGCCCTACCCGAGGGCGAGTCGGTACGCATCGCCGACATCGTGCCGGGTGCG
CGGCCCAACAGTGACAACGCCATCGACCTGAAAGTCCTTGACCGGCATGGCAATCCCGTGCTCGCCGACC
GGCTGTTCCACTCCGGCGAGCATCCGGTGTACACGGTGCGTACGGTCGAAGGTCTGCGTGTGACGGGCAC
CGCGAACCACCCGTTGTTGTGTTTGGTCGACGTCGCCGGGGTGCCGACCCTGCTGTGGAAGCTGATCGAC
GAAATCAAGCCGGGCGATTACGCGGTGATTCAACGCAGCGCATTCAGCGTCGACTGTGCAGGTTTTGCCC
GCGGGAAACCCGAATTTGCGCCCACAACCTACACAGTCGGCGTCCCTGGACTGGTGCGTTTCTTGGAAGC
ACACCACCGAGACCCGGACGCCCAAGCTATCGCCGACGAGCTGACCGACGGGCGGTTCTACTACGCGAAA
GTCGCCAGTGTCACCGACGCCGGCGTGCAGCCGGTGTATAGCCTTCGTGTCGACACGGCAGACCACGCGT
TTATCACGAACGGGTTCGTCAGCCACGCTACTGGCCTCACCGGTCTGAACTCAGGCCTCACGACAAATCC
TGGTGTATCCGCTTGGCAGGTCAACACAGCTTATACTGCGGGACAATTGGTCACATATAACGGCAAGACG
TATAAATGTTTGCAGCCCCACACCTCCTTGGCAGGATGGGAACCATCCAACGTTCCTGCCTTGTGGCAGC
TTCAATGACTGCAGGAAGGGGATCCGGCTGCTAACAAAGCCCGAAAGGAAGCTGAGTTGGCTGCTGCCAC
CGCTGAGCAATAACTAGCATAACCCCTTGGGGCCTCTAAACGGGTCTTGAGGGGTTTTTTGCTGAAAGGA
GGAACTATATCCGGATAACTACGTCAGGTGGCACTTTTCGGGGAAATGTGCGCGGAACCCCTATTTGTTT
ATTTTTCTAAATACATTCAAATATGTATCCGCTCATGAGACAATAACCCTGATAAATGCTTCAATAATAT
TGAAAAAGGAAGAGTATGAGTATTCAACATTTCCGTGTCGCCCTTATTCCCTTTTTTGCGGCATTTTGCC
TTCCTGTTTTTGCTCACCCAGAAACGCTGGTGAAAGTAAAAGATGCTGAAGATCAGTTGGGTGCACGAGT
GGGTTACATCGAACTGGATCTCAACAGCGGTAAGATCCTTGAGAGTTTTCGCCCCGAAGAACGTTTCCCA
ATGATGAGCACTTTTAAAGTTCTGCTATGTGGCGCGGTATTATCCCGTGTTGACGCCGGGCAAGAGCAAC
TCGGTCGCCGCATACACTATTCTCAGAATGACTTGGTTGAGTACTCACCAGTCACAGAAAAGCATCTTAC
GGATGGCATGACAGTAAGAGAATTATGCAGTGCTGCCATAACCATGAGTGATAACACTGCGGCCAACTTA
CTTCTGACAACGATCGGAGGACCGAAGGAGCTAACCGCTTTTTTGCACAACATGGGGGATCATGTAACTC
GCCTTGATCGTTGGGAACCGGAGCTGAATGAAGCCATACCAAACGACGAGCGTGACACCACGATGCCTGT
AGCAATGGCAACAACGTTGCGCAAACTATTAACTGGCGAACTACTTACTCTAGCTTCCCGGCAACAATTA
ATAGACTGGATGGAGGCGGATAAAGTTGCAGGACCACTTCTGCGCTCGGCCCTTCCGGCTGGCTGGTTTA
TTGCTGATAAATCTGGAGCCGGTGAGCGTGGGTCTCGCGGTATCATTGCAGCACTGGGGCCAGATGGTAA
GCCCTCCCGTATCGTAGTTATCTACACGACGGGGAGTCAGGCAACTATGGATGAACGAAATAGACAGATC
GCTGAGATAGGTGCCTCACTGATTAAGCATTGGTAACTGTCAGACCAAGTTTACTCATATATACTTTAGA
TTGATT
[38 nt withheld, positions 3437-3474]
A
[37 nt withheld, positions 3476-3512]
ATTTTGTTAAAATTCGCGTTAAATTTTTGTTAAATCAGCTCATTTTTTAACCAATAGGCCGAAATCGGCA
AAATCCCTTATAAATCAAAAGAATAGCCCGAGATAGGGT
[37 nt withheld, positions 3622-3658]
AAAGAACGTGGACTCCAACGTCAAAGG
[141 nt withheld, positions 3686-3826]
G
[125 nt withheld, positions 3828-3952]
AAAGGATCTAGGTGAAGATCCTTTTTGATAATCTCATGACCAAAATCCCTTAACGTGAGTTTTCGTTCCA
CTGAGCGTCAGACCCCGTAGAAAAGATCAAAGGATCTTCTTGAGATCCTTTTTTTCTGCGCGTAATCTGC
TGCTTGCAAACAAAAAAACCACCGCTACCAGCGGTGGTTTGTTTGCCGGATCAAGAGCTACCAACTCTTT
TTCCGAAGGTAACTGGCTTCAGCAGAGCGCAGATACCAAATACTGTCCTTCTAGTGTAGCCGTAGTTAGG
CCACCACTTCAAGAACTCTGTAGCACCGCCTACATACCTCGCTCTGCTAATCCTGTTACCAGTGGCTGCT
GCCAGTGGCGATAAGTCGTGTCTTACCGGGTTGGACTCAAGACGATAGTTACCGGATAAGGCGCAGCGGT
CGGGCTGAACGGGGGGTTCGTGCACACAGCCCAGCTTGGAGCGAACGACCTACACCGAACTGAGATACCT
ACAGCGTGAGCTATGAGAAAGCGCCACGCTTCCCGAAGGGAGAAAGGCGGACAGGTATCCGGTAAGCGGC
AGGGTCGGAACAGGAGAGCGCACGAGGGAGCTTCCAGGGGGAAACGCCTGGTATCTTTATAGTCCTGTCG
GGTTTCGCCACCTCTGACTTGAGCGTCGATTTTTGTGATGCTCGTCAGGGGGGCGGAGCCTATGGAAAAA
CGCCAGCAACGCGGCCTTTTTACGGTTCCTGGCCTTTTGCTGGCCTTTTGCTCACATGTTCTTTCCTGCG
TTATCCCCTGATTCTGTGGATAACCGTATTACCGCCTTTGAGTGAGCTGATACCGCTCGCCGCAGCCGAA
CGACCGAGCGCAGCGAGTCAGTGAGCGAGGAAGCTATGGTGCACTCTCAGTACAATCTGCTCTGATGCCG
CATAGTTAAGCCAGTATACACTCCGCTATCGCTACGTGACTGGGTCATGGCTGCGCCCCGACACCCGCCA
ACACCCGCTGACGCGCCCTGACGGGCTTGTCTGCTCCCGGCATCCGCTTACAGACAAGCTGTGACCGTCT
CCGGGAGCTGCATGTGTCAGAGGTTTTCACCGTCATCACCGAAACGCGCGAGGCAGCTGCGGTAAAGCTC
ATCAGCGTGGTCGTGCAGCGATTCACAGATGTCTGCCTGTTCATCCGCGTCCAGCTCGTTGAGTTTCTCC
AGAAGCGTTAATGTCTGGCTTCTGATAAAGCGGGCCATGTTAAGGGCGGTTTTTTCCTGTTTGGTCACTG
ATGCCTCCGTGTAAGGGGGATTTCTGTTCATGGGGGTAATGATACCGATGAAACGAGAGAGGATGCTCAC
GATACGGGTTACTGATGATGAACATGCCCGGTTACTGGAACGTTGTGAGGGTAAACAACTGGCGGTATGG
ATGCGGCGGGACCAGAGAAAAATCACTCAGGGTCAATGCCAGCCGAACGCCAGCAAGACGTAGCCCAGCG
CGTCGGCCGCCATGCCGGCGATAATGGCCTGCTTCTCGCCGAAACGTTTGGTGGCGGGACCAGTGACGAA
GGCTTGAGCGAGGGCGTGCAAGATTCCGAATACCGCAAGCGACAGGCCGATCATCGTCGCGCTCCAGCGA
AAGCGGTCCTCGCCGAAAATGACCCAGAGCGCTGCCGGCACCTGTCCTACGAGTTGCATGATAAAGAAGA
CAGTCATAAGTGCGGCGACGATAGTCATGCCCCGCGCCCACCGGAAGGAGCTGACTGGGTTGAAGGCTCT
CAAGGGCATCGGTCGAGATCCCGGTGCCTAATGAGTGAGCTAACTTACATTAATTGCGTTGCGCTCACTG
CCCGCTTTCCAGTCGGGAAACCTGTCGTGCCAGCTGCATTAATGAATCGGCCAACGCGCGGGGAGAGGCG
GTTTGCGTATTGGGCGCCAGGGTGGTTTTTCTTTTCACCAGTGAGACGGGCAACAGCTGATTGCCCTTCA
CCGCCTGGCCCTGAGAGAGTTGCAGCAAGCGGTCCACGCTGGTTTGCCCCAGCAGGCGAAAATCCTGTTT
GATGGTGGTTAACGGCGGGATATAACATGAGCTGTCTTCGGTATCGTCGTATCCCACTACCGAGATATCC
GCACCAACGCGCAGCCCGGACTCGGTAATGGCGCGCATTGCGCCCAGCGCCATCTGATCGTTGGCAACCA
GCATCGCAGTGGGAACGATGCCCTCATTCAGCATTTGCATGGTTTGTTGAAAACCGGACATGGCACTCCA
GTCGCCTTCCCGTTCCGCTATCGGCTGAATTTGATTGCGAGTGAGATATTTATGCCAGCCAGCCAGACGC
AGACGCGCCGAGACAGAACTTAATGGGCCCGCTAACAGCGCGATTTGCTGGTGACCCAATGCGACCAGAT
GCTCCACGCCCAGTCGCGTACCGTCTTCATGGGAGAAAATAATACTGTTGATGGGTGTCTGGTCAGAGAC
ATCAAGAAATAACGCCGGAACATTAGTGCAGGCAGCTTCCACAGCAATGGCATCCTGGTCATCCAGCGGA
TAGTTAATGATCAGCCCACTGACGCGTTGCGCGAGAAGATTGTGCACCGCCGCTTTACAGGCTTCGACGC
CGCTTCGTTCTACCATCGACACCACCACGCTGGCACCCAGTTGATCGGCGCGAGATTTAATCGCCGCGAC
AATTTGCGACGGCGCGTGCAGGGCCAGACTGGAGGTGGCAACGCCAATCAGCAACGACTGTTTGCCCGCC
AGTTGTTGTGCCACGCGGTTGGGAATGTAATTCAGCTCCGCCATCGCCGCTTCCACTTTTTCCCGCGTTT
TCGCAGAAACGTGGCTGGCCTGGTTCACCACGCGGGAAACGGTCTGATAAGAGACACCGGCATACTCTGC
GACATCGTATAACGTTACTGGTTTCACATTCACCACCCTGAATTGACTCTCTTCCGGGCGCTATCATGCC
ATACCGCGAAAGGTTTTGCGCCATTCGATGGTGTCCGGGATCTCGACGCTCTCCCTTATGCGACTCCTGC
ATTAGGAAGCAGCCCAGTAGTAGGTTGAGGCCGTTGAGCACCGCCGCCGCAAGGAATGGTGCATGCCGGC
ATGCCGCCCTTTCGTCTTCAAGAATTAATTCCCAATTCCCCAGGCATCAAATAAAACGAAAGGCTCAGTC
GAAAGACTGGGCCTTTCGTTTTATCTGTTGTTTGTCGGTGAACGCTCTCCTGAGTAGGACAAATCCGCCG
GGAGCGGATTTGAACGTTGCGAAGCAACGGCCCGGAGGGTGGCGGGCAGGACGCCCGCCATAAACTGCCA
GGAATTAATTCCCCAGGCATCAAATAAAACGAAAGGCTCAGTCGAAAGACTGGGCCTTTCGTTTTATCTG
TTGTTTGTCGGTGAACGCTCTCCTGAGTAGGACAAATCCGCCGGGAGCGGATTTGAACGTTGCGAAGCAA
CGGCCCGGAGGGTGGCGGGCAGGACGCCCGCCATAAACTGCCAGGAATTGGGGATCGGAATTAATTCCCG
GTTTAAACCGGGGATCTCGATCCCGCGAAAT
Features (pLannotate 1.2.2; 21 found; start..end, strand, type, name):
      1..19      +  promoter       T7 promoter: promoter for bacteriophage T7 RNA polymerase
     20..44      +  protein_bind   lac operator: The lac repressor binds to the lac operator to inhibit transcription in E. coli. This inhibition can be relieved by adding lactose or isopropyl-β-D-thiogalactopyranoside (IPTG). lac repressor encoded by lacI
     59..81      +  RBS            RBS: efficient ribosome binding site from bacteriophage T7 gene 10 (Olins and Rangwala, 1989)
   1466..2059    +  CDS            Mxe GyrA intein: modified GyrA intein (Southworth et al., 1999); Mycobacterium xenopi gyrA; N-terminal cleavage of this intein can be induced by thiols.
   2090..2245    +  CDS            CBD: chitin binding domain from chitinase A1 (Watanabe et al., 1994); Bacillus circulans chiA
   2267..2316    +  CDS            SET1 (fragment): solubility-enhancement tag derived from T7 phage gene 10B
   2324..2371    +  terminator     T7 terminator: transcription terminator for bacteriophage T7 RNA polymerase
   2431..2535    +  promoter       AmpR promoter: bla
   2536..3396    +  CDS            AmpR: β-lactamase; bla; confers resistance to ampicillin, carbenicillin, and related antibiotics
   3438..3951    -  rep_origin     M13 ori (sequence partly withheld): M13 bacteriophage origin of replication; arrow indicates direction of (+) strand synthesis
   4062..4650    +  rep_origin     ori: high-copy-number ColE1/pMB1/pBR322/pUC origin of replication
   4827..4917    -  misc_feature   bom (fragment): basis of mobility region from pBR322
   5019..5210    -  CDS            rop: Rop protein, which maintains plasmids at low copy number; rop
   5251..5361    +  CDS            mbeC (fragment): MBEC_ECOLX - Experimental evidence at protein level: Swiss-Prot protein existence level 1. Required for efficient mobilization of ColE1 plasmid and is thus essential to promote the specific transfer of the plasmid during conjugation. Probably functions by inducing DNA bending, helping the MbeA relaxase to melt the DNA around the nic site and cleave the phosphodiester bond. Binds specifically double-stranded DNA (dsDNA) containing the ColE1 oriT but does not recognize the inverted repeat (IR). From Escherichia coli.
   5396..5718    -  CDS            TcR (fragment): tetracycline efflux protein; tet; confers resistance to tetracycline
   5733..5754    -  protein_bind   CAP binding site: CAP binding activates transcription in the presence of cAMP. E. coli catabolite activator protein
   5767..6849    -  CDS            lacI: lac repressor; lacI; The lac repressor binds to the lac operator to inhibit transcription in E. coli. This inhibition can be relieved by adding lactose or isopropyl-β-D-thiogalactopyranoside (IPTG).
   6850..6927    -  promoter       lacI promoter: lacI
   6935..7028    -  CDS            TcR (fragment): tetracycline efflux protein; tet; confers resistance to tetracycline
   7080..7166    +  terminator     rrnB T1 terminator: Escherichia coli rrnB; transcription terminator T1 from the E. coli rrnB gene
   7263..7349    +  terminator     rrnB T1 terminator: Escherichia coli rrnB; transcription terminator T1 from the E. coli rrnB gene
