[The description below was written by a language model from this plasmid's Addgene catalogue record and pLannotate feature annotations shown in this document.]
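Description:
pTXB1-TnY is a bacterial expression plasmid built on the pTXB1 intein-fusion backbone, designed for IPTG-inducible production of the TnY transposase in E. coli. The sequenced record is 7,483 nt; the depositor notes that the verified sequence differs in overall size from the author's map. The plasmid replicates from a ColE1/pMB1-type origin accompanied by the rop gene, which moderates copy number (the catalogue lists copy number as unknown), and it also carries an M13 phage origin. Selection is by ampicillin through the bla β-lactamase gene. Remnants of pBR322 ancestry, including bom, mbeC and tetracycline-resistance fragments, are present but not functional as markers.

The expression cassette consists of a T7 promoter followed by a lac operator and the T7 gene 10 ribosome binding site, with a plasmid-borne lacI gene supplying repressor so that transcription stays off until IPTG is added in a host providing T7 RNA polymerase. The 1,377 bp TnY insert is not itself annotated in the feature table, but it corresponds to the unannotated interval between the RBS and the Mxe GyrA intein. It is therefore fused at its C-terminus to the intein and then to the Bacillus circulans chitin-binding domain, with a T7 terminator closing the unit and rrnB T1 terminators lying upstream. This arrangement lets the fusion protein be captured on chitin resin, after which thiol-induced cleavage at the intein's N-terminal junction releases the transposase without the affinity tag. The associated publication concerns single-cell CRISPR screens of chromatin accessibility, suggesting that the purified enzyme is intended for tagmentation-style assays, although the record does not spell this out.
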