Addgene plasmid #163975: pTXB1-TnY
Purpose: IPTG-inducible expression of Transposon TnY fused to Mxe Intein and Chitin-binding domain.
Depositing lab: Peter Smibert. Depositing organization: New York Genome Center. Publication: Profiling the genetic determinants of chromatin accessibility with scalable single-cell CRISPR screens. Liscovitch-Brauer N, Montalbano A, Deng J, Mendez-Mancilla A, Wessels HH, Moss NG, Kung CY, Sookdeo A, Guo X, Geller E, Jaini S, Smibert P, Sanjana NE. Nat Biotechnol. 2021 Apr 29. pii: 10.1038/s41587-021-00902-x. doi: 10.1038/s41587-021-00902-x. PubMed 33927415.
Backbone
  Vector backbone: pTXB1
  Vector type: Bacterial Expression
Growth in bacteria
  Bacterial resistance: Ampicillin, 100 μg/mL
  Growth temperature: 37°C
  Growth strain: DH5alpha
  Copy number: Unknown
Gene/Insert
  Gene/Insert name: TnY
  Insert size (bp): 1377
  Tag / fusion protein: Mxe intein - Chitin-binding domain
Terms and licenses: Academic/Nonprofit Terms; Industry Terms: Not Available to Industry
Depositor comments: Please note that the Addgene verified sequence shows a different overall vector size compared to the author's map.
How to cite: pTXB1-TnY was a gift from Peter Smibert (Addgene plasmid # 163975 ; http://n2t.net/addgene:163975 ; RRID:Addgene_163975)
